>Addgene plasmid #156004 | SF3B3-1 | addgene full sequence | sequence record 377218 | Addgene NGS Result
GGCTCCGGTGCCCGTCAGTGGGCAGAGCGCACATCGCCCACAGTCCCCGAGAAGTTGGGGGGAGGGGTCG
GCAATTGAACCGGTGCCTAGAGAAGGTGGCGCGGGGTAAACTGGGAAAGTGATGTCGTGTACTGGCTCCG
CCTTTTTCCCGAGGGTGGGGGAGAACCGTATATAAGTGCAGTAGTCGCCGTGAACGTTCTTTTTCGCAAC
GGGTTTGCCGCCAGAACACAGGTAAGTGCCGTGTGTGGTTCCCGCGGGCCTGGCCTCTTTACGGGTTATG
GCCCTTGCGTGCCTTGAATTACTTCCACCTGGCTGCAGTACGTGATTCTTGATCCCGAGCTTCGGGTTGG
AAGTGGGTGGGAGAGTTCGAGGCCTTGCGCTTAAGGAGCCCCTTCGCCTCGTGCTTGAGTTGAGGCCTGG
CCTGGGCGCTGGGGCCGCCGCGTGCGAATCTGGTGGCACCTTCGCGCCTGTCTCGCTGCTTTCGATAAGT
CTCTAGCCATTTAAAATTTTTGATGACCTGCTGCGACGCTTTTTTTCTGGCAAGATAGTCTTGTAAATGC
GGGCCAAGATCTGCACACTGGTATTTCGGTTTTTGGGGCCGCGGGCGGCGACGGGGCCCGTGCGTCCCAG
CGCACATGTTCGGCGAGGCGGGGCCTGCGAGCGCGGCCACCGAGAATCGGACGGGGGTAGTCTCAAGCTG
GCCGGCCTGCTCTGGTGCCTGGCCTCGCGCCGCCGTGTATCGCCCCGCCCTGGGCGGCAAGGCTGGCCCG
GTCGGCACCAGTTGCGTGAGCGGAAAGATGGCCGCTTCCCGGCCCTGCTGCAGGGAGCTCAAAATGGAGG
ACGCGGCGCTCGGGAGAGCGGGCGGGTGAGTCACCCACACAAAGGAAAAGGGCCTTTCCGTCCTCAGCCG
TCGCTTCATGTGACTCCACGGAGTACCGGGCGCCGTCCAGGCACCTCGATTAGTTCTCGAGCTTTTGGAG
TACGTCGTCTTTAGGTTGGGGGGAGGGGTTTTATGCGATGGAGTTTCCCCACACTGAGTGGGTGGAGACT
GAAGTTAGGCCAGCTTGGCACTTGATGTAATTCTCCTTGGAATTTGCCCTTTTTGAGTTTGGATCTTGGT
TCATTCTCAAGCCTCAGACAGTGGTTCAAAGTTTTTTTCTTCCATTTCAGGTGTCGTGAGGAATTAGCTT
GGTACTAATACGACTCACTATAGGGAGACCCAAGCTGGCTAGGTAAGCTTGGTACCGAGCTCGGATCCAC
TAGTCCAGTGTGGTGGAATTCTGCAGATATCAACAAGTTTGTACAAAAAAGTTGGCATGGCAGAGGAAAT
GGTGGAAGCAGCAGGGGAGGATGAGCGGGAGCTGGCCGCAGAGATGGCAGCAGCATTCCTCAATGAAAAC
CTCCCTGAATCCATCTTTGGAGCTCCCAAGGCTGGCAATGGGCAGTGGGCCTCTGTGATCCGAGTGATGA
ATCCCATTCAAGGGAACACACTGGACCTTGTCCAGCTGGAACAGAATGAGGCAGCTTTTAGTGTGGCTGT
GTGCAGGTTTTCCAACATTGGTGAAGACTGGTATGTGCTGGTGGGTGTGGCCAAGGACCTGATACTAAAC
CCCCGATCTGTGGCAGGGGGCTTCGTCTATACTTACAAGCTTGTGAACAATGGGGAAAAACTGGAGTTTT
TGCACAAGACTCCTGTGGAAGAGGTCCCTGCTGCTATTGCCCCATTCCAGGGGAGGGTGTTGATTGGTGT
GGGGAAGCTGTTGCGTGTCTATGACCTGGGAAAGAAGAAGTTACTCCGAAAATGTGAGAATAAGCATATT
GCCAATTATATCTCTGGGATCCAGACTATCGGACATAGGGTAATTGTATCTGATGTCCAAGAAAGTTTCA
TCTGGGTTCGCTACAAGCGTAATGAAAACCAGCTTATCATCTTTGCTGATGATACCTACCCCCGATGGGT
CACTACAGCCAGCCTCCTGGACTATGACACTGTGGCTGGGGCAGACAAGTTTGGCAACATATGTGTGGTG
AGGCTCCCACCTAACACCAATGATGAAGTAGATGAGGATCCTACAGGAAACAAAGCCCTGTGGGACCGTG
GCTTGCTCAATGGGGCCTCCCAGAAGGCAGAGGTGATCATGAACTACCATGTCGGGGAGACGGTGCTGTC
CTTGCAGAAGACCACGCTGATCCCTGGAGGCTCAGAATCACTTGTCTATACCACCTTGTCTGGAGGAATT
GGCATCCTTGTGCCATTCACGTCCCATGAGGACCATGACTTCTTCCAGCATGTGGAAATGCACCTGCGGT
CTGAACATCCCCCTCTCTGTGGGCGGGACCACCTCAGCTTTCGCTCCTACTACTTCCCTGTGAAGAATGT
GATTGATGGAGACCTCTGTGAGCAGTTCAATTCCATGGAACCCAACAAACAAAAGAACGTCTCTGAAGAA
CTGGACCGAACCCCACCCGAAGTGTCCAAGAAACTCGAGGATATCCGGACCCGCTACGCCTTCTGCCCAA
CTTTCTTGTACAAAGTGGTTGATATCCAGCACAGTGGCGGCCGCTCGAGTCTAGAGGGCCCGCGGTTCGA
AACCAGCGGAGGCGGCGGAAGCGGGGGAGGAGGCAGCGGCGGAGGCGGCAGCGGGGGCGGCGGAAGCGCT
ACCGGTAAGCCTATCCCTAACCCTCTCCTCGGTCTCGATTCTACGCGTACCGGTATGGCTTCTAACTTTA
CTCAGTTCGTTCTCGTCGACAATGGCGGAACTGGCGACGTGACTGTCGCCCCAAGCAACTTCGCTAACGG
GGTCGCTGAATGGATCAGCTCTAACTCGCGATCACAGGCTTACAAAGTAACCTGTAGCGTTCGTCAGAGC
TCTGCGCAGAATCGCAAATACACCATCAAAGTCGAGGTGCCTAAAGTGGCAACCCAGACTGTTGGTGGTG
AAGAGCTTCCTGTAGCCGGATGGAGATCTTACTTAAATATGGAACTAACCATTCCAATTTTCGCCACGAA
TTCCGACTGCGAGCTTATTGTTAAGGCAATGCAAGGTCTCCTAAAAGATGGAAACCCGATTCCCTCGGCC
ATCGCGGCCAACTCCGGCATCTACGGAGGTGGAGGTGGATCTCGTACGGGTTAGTAATGAGTTTAAACCC
GCTGATCAGCCTCGACTGTGCCTTCTAGTTGCCAGCCATCTGTTGTTTGCCCCTCCCCCGTGCCTTCCTT
GACCCTGGAAGGTGCCACTCCCACTGTCCTTTCCTAATAAAATGAGGAAATTGCATCGCATTGTCTGAGT
AGGTGTCATTCTATTCTGGGGGGTGGGGTGGGGCAGGACAGCAAGGGGGAGGATTGGGAAGACAATAGCA
GGCATGCTGGGGATGCGGTGGGCTCTATGGCTTCTGAGGCGGAAAGAACCAGCTGGGGCTCTAGGGGGTA
TCCCC
[124 nt withheld, positions 3436-3559]
C
[91 nt withheld, positions 3561-3651]
AGGGTGATGGTTCACGTACCTAGAAGTTCCTATTCCGAAGTTCCTATTCTCTAGAAAGTATAGGAACTTC
CTTGGCCAAAAAGCCTGAACTCACCGCGACGTCTGTCGAGAAGTTTCTGATCGAAAAGTTCGACAGCGTC
TCCGACCTGATGCAGCTCTCGGAGGGCGAAGAATCTCGTGCTTTCAGCTTCGATGTAGGAGGGCGTGGAT
ATGTCCTGCGGGTAAATAGCTGCGCCGATGGTTTCTACAAAGATCGTTATGTTTATCGGCACTTTGCATC
GGCCGCGCTCCCGATTCCGGAAGTGCTTGACATTGGGGAATTCAGCGAGAGCCTGACCTATTGCATCTCC
CGCCGTGCACAGGGTGTCACGTTGCAAGACCTGCCTGAAACCGAACTGCCCGCTGTTCTGCAGCCGGTCG
CGGAGGCCATGGATGCGATCGCTGCGGCCGATCTTAGCCAGACGAGCGGGTTCGGCCCATTCGGACCGCA
AGGAATCGGTCAATACACTACATGGCGTGATTTCATATGCGCGATTGCTGATCCCCATGTGTATCACTGG
CAAACTGTGATGGACGACACCGTCAGTGCGTCCGTCGCGCAGGCTCTCGATGAGCTGATGCTTTGGGCCG
AGGACTGCCCCGAAGTCCGGCACCTCGTGCACGCGGATTTCGGCTCCAACAATGTCCTGACGGACAATGG
CCGCATAACAGCGGTCATTGACTGGAGCGAGGCGATGTTCGGGGATTCCCAATACGAGGTCGCCAACATC
TTCTTCTGGAGGCCGTGGTTGGCTTGTATGGAGCAGCAGACGCGCTACTTCGAGCGGAGGCATCCGGAGC
TTGCAGGATCGCCGCGGCTCCGGGCGTATATGCTCCGCATTGGTCTTGACCAACTCTATCAGAGCTTGGT
TGACGGCAATTTCGATGATGCAGCTTGGGCGCAGGGTCGATGCGACGCAATCGTCCGATCCGGAGCCGGG
ACTGTCGGGCGTACACAAATCGCCCGCAGAAGCGCGGCCGTCTGGACCGATGGCTGTGTAGAAGTACTCG
CCGATAGTGGAAACCGACGCCCCAGCACTCGTCCGAGGGCAAAGGAATAGCACGTACTACGAGATTTCGA
TTCCACCGCCGCCTTCTATGAAAGGTTGGGCTTCGGAATCGTTTTCCGGGACGCCGGCTGGATGATCCTC
CAGCGCGGGGATCTCATGCTGGAGTTCTTCGCCCACCCCAACTTGTTTATTGCAGCTTATAATGGTTACA
AATAAAGCAATAGCATCACAAATTTCACAAATAAAGCATTTTTTTCACTGCATTCTAGTTGTGGTTTGTC
CAAACTCATCAATGTATCTTATCATGTCTGTATACCGTCGACCTCTAGCTAGAGCTTGGCGTAATCATGG
TCATAGCTGTTTCCTGTGTGAAATTGTTATCCGCTCACAATTCCACACAACATACGAGCCGGAAGCATAA
AGTGTAAAGCCTGGGGTGCCTAATGAGTGAGCTAACTCACATTAATTGCGTTGCGCTCACTGCCCGCTTT
CCAGTCGGGAAACCTGTCGTGCCAGCTGCATTAATGAATCGGCCAACGCGCGGGGAGAGGCGGTTTGCGT
ATTGGGCGCTCTTCCGCTTCCTCGCTCACTGACTCGCTGCGCTCGGTCGTTCGGCTGCGGCGAGCGGTAT
CAGCTCACTCAAAGGCGGTAATACGGTTATCCACAGAATCAGGGGATAACGCAGGAAAGAACATGTGAGC
AAAAGGCCAGCAAAAGGCCAGGAACCGTAAAAAGGCCGCGTTGCTGGCGTTTTTCCATAGGCTCCGCCCC
CCTGACGAGCATCACAAAAATCGACGCTCAAGTCAGAGGTGGCGAAACCCGACAGGACTATAAAGATACC
AGGCGTTTCCCCCTGGAAGCTCCCTCGTGCGCTCTCCTGTTCCGACCCTGCCGCTTACCGGATACCTGTC
CGCCTTTCTCCCTTCGGGAAGCGTGGCGCTTTCTCATAGCTCACGCTGTAGGTATCTCAGTTCGGTGTAG
GTCGTTCGCTCCAAGCTGGGCTGTGTGCACGAACCCCCCGTTCAGCCCGACCGCTGCGCCTTATCCGGTA
ACTATCGTCTTGAGTCCAACCCGGTAAGACACGACTTATCGCCACTGGCAGCAGCCACTGGTAACAGGAT
TAGCAGAGCGAGGTATGTAGGCGGTGCTACAGAGTTCTTGAAGTGGTGGCCTAACTACGGCTACACTAGA
AGAACAGTATTTGGTATCTGCGCTCTGCTGAAGCCAGTTACCTTCGGAAAAAGAGTTGGTAGCTCTTGAT
CCGGCAAACAAACCACCGCTGGTAGCGGTGGTTTTTTTGTTTGCAAGCAGCAGATTACGCGCAGAAAAAA
AGGATCTCAAGAAGATCCTTTGATCTTTTCTACGGGGTCTGACGCTCAGTGGAACGAAAACTCACGTTAA
GGGATTTTGGTCATGAGATTATCAAAAAGGATCTTCACCTAGATCCTTTTAAATTAAAAATGAAGTTTTA
AATCAATCTAAAGTATATATGAGTAAACTTGGTCTGACAGTTACCAATGCTTAATCAGTGAGGCACCTAT
CTCAGCGATCTGTCTATTTCGTTCATCCATAGTTGCCTGACTCCCCGTCGTGTAGATAACTACGATACGG
GAGGGCTTACCATCTGGCCCCAGTGCTGCAATGATACCGCGAGACCCACGCTCACCGGCTCCAGATTTAT
CAGCAATAAACCAGCCAGCCGGAAGGGCCGAGCGCAGAAGTGGTCCTGCAACTTTATCCGCCTCCATCCA
GTCTATTAATTGTTGCCGGGAAGCTAGAGTAAGTAGTTCGCCAGTTAATAGTTTGCGCAACGTTGTTGCC
ATTGCTACAGGCATCGTGGTGTCACGCTCGTCGTTTGGTATGGCTTCATTCAGCTCCGGTTCCCAACGAT
CAAGGCGAGTTACATGATCCCCCATGTTGTGCAAAAAAGCGGTTAGCTCCTTCGGTCCTCCGATCGTTGT
CAGAAGTAAGTTGGCCGCAGTGTTATCACTCATGGTTATGGCAGCACTGCATAATTCTCTTACTGTCATG
CCATCCGTAAGATGCTTTTCTGTGACTGGTGAGTACTCAACCAAGTCATTCTGAGAATAGTGTATGCGGC
GACCGAGTTGCTCTTGCCCGGCGTCAATACGGGATAATACCGCGCCACATAGCAGAACTTTAAAAGTGCT
CATCATTGGAAAACGTTCTTCGGGGCGAAAACTCTCAAGGATCTTACCGCTGTTGAGATCCAGTTCGATG
TAACCCACTCGTGCACCCAACTGATCTTCAGCATCTTTTACTTTCACCAGCGTTTCTGGGTGAGCAAAAA
CAGGAAGGCAAAATGCCGCAAAAAAGGGAATAAGGGCGACACGGAAATGTTGAATACTCATACTCTTCCT
TTTTCAATATTATTGAAGCATTTATCAGGGTTATTGTCTCATGAGCGGATACATATTTGAATGTATTTAG
AAAAATAAACAAATAGGGGTTCCGCGCACATTTCCCCGAAAAGTGCCACCTGACGTCGACGGATCGGGAG
ATCTCCCGATCCCCTATGGTGCACTCTCAGTACAATCTGCTCTGATGCCGCATAGTTAAGCCAGTATCTG
CTCCCTGCTTGTGTGTTGGAGGTCGCTGAGTAGTGCGCGAGCAAAATTTAAGCTACAACAAGGCAAGGCT
TGACCGACAATTGCATGAAGAATCTGCTTAGGGTTAGGCGTTTTGCGCTGCTTCGCGATGTACGGGCCAG
ATATACGCGTTGACATTGATTATTGACTAGGCTTTTGCAAAAAGCTTTGCAAAGATGGATAAAGTTTTAA
ACAGAGAGGAATCTTTGCAGCTAATGGACCTTCTAGGTCTTGAAAGGAGTGGGAATT
Features (pLannotate 1.2.2; 23 found; start..end, strand, type, name):
      1..1179    +  promoter       EF-1α promoter: strong constitutive promoter for human elongation factor EF-1α
   1196..1214    +  promoter       T7 promoter: promoter for bacteriophage T7 RNA polymerase
   1290..2513    +  CDS            SF3B3 (fragment): SF3B3_HUMAN - Also known as KIAA0017, SAP130 From Homo sapiens (Human).
   2516..2539    -  protein_bind   attB2: mutant version of attB; recombination site for the Gateway® BP reaction BP Clonase™
   2664..2705    +  CDS            V5 tag: epitope tag from simian virus 5
   2718..3104    +  CDS            MS2: bacteriophage MS2 coat protein binds to a specific stem-loop structure in the viral RNA (Peabody, 1993)
   3166..3390    +  polyA_signal   bGH poly(A) signal: bovine growth hormone polyadenylation signal
   3394..3415    +  promoter       SV40 promoter (fragment): SV40 enhancer and early promoter
   3436..3669    +  rep_origin     f1 ori (fragment) (sequence partly withheld): f1 bacteriophage origin of replication; arrow indicates direction of (+) strand synthesis
   3674..3721    +  protein_bind   FRT: FLP-mediated recombination occurs in the 8-bp core sequence TCTAGAAA (Turan and Bode, 2011). FLP recombinase from the Saccharomyces cerevisiae 2μ plasmid
   3729..4751    +  CDS            HygR: aminoglycoside phosphotransferase from E. coli; aph(4)-Ia; confers resistance to hygromycin
   4761..4886    +  CDS            ble (fragment): BLE_KLEPN - Experimental evidence at protein level: Swiss-Prot protein existence level 1. Binding protein with a strong affinity to the bleomycin family of antibiotics. Binds to CL990; an antimitotic-antibiotic compound. From Klebsiella pneumoniae.
   4881..5002    +  polyA_signal   SV40 poly(A) signal: SV40 polyadenylation signal
   5075..5091    -  protein_bind   lac operator: The lac repressor binds to the lac operator to inhibit transcription in E. coli. This inhibition can be relieved by adding lactose or isopropyl-β-D-thiogalactopyranoside (IPTG). lac repressor encoded by lacI
   5099..5129    -  promoter       lac promoter: promoter for the E. coli lac operon
   5144..5165    -  protein_bind   CAP binding site: CAP binding activates transcription in the presence of cAMP. E. coli catabolite activator protein
   5178..5270    -  CDS            lacI (fragment): lac repressor; lacI; The lac repressor binds to the lac operator to inhibit transcription in E. coli. This inhibition can be relieved by adding lactose or isopropyl-β-D-thiogalactopyranoside (IPTG).
   5453..6041    -  rep_origin     ori: high-copy-number ColE1/pMB1/pBR322/pUC origin of replication
   6212..7072    -  CDS            AmpR: β-lactamase; bla; confers resistance to ampicillin, carbenicillin, and related antibiotics
   7073..7177    -  promoter       AmpR promoter: bla
   7236..7288    -  misc_feature   bom (fragment): basis of mobility region from pBR322
   7443..7461    +  enhancer       CMV enhancer (fragment): human cytomegalovirus immediate early enhancer
   7486..7552    +  CDS            small t antigen (fragment): SV40 (simian virus 40) small t antigen
