[The description below was written by a language model from this plasmid's Addgene catalogue record and pLannotate feature annotations shown in this document.]
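Description:
SF3B3-1 is a mammalian expression plasmid built by Gateway recombination of a human SF3B3 open reading frame into the destination backbone E2.pEF5-DEST-FL-V5-MCP. It is maintained in E. coli through a high-copy ColE1/pUC-type origin and an ampicillin resistance gene (β-lactamase with its own promoter). The annotated sequence is about 7.6 kb. It also contains a partial f1 origin and small remnants of lac, CMV enhancer, SV40 promoter and SV40 small t antigen sequences, which appear to be backbone leftovers rather than functional parts.

The expression cassette is driven by the strong constitutive human EF-1α promoter, followed by a T7 promoter that also serves as a sequencing primer site. The insert is recorded as roughly 1.2 kb and is annotated as a fragment of SF3B3, a component of the SF3b splicing factor complex, so it appears to be a partial or short-isoform clone rather than the full-length protein. Downstream of the attB2 recombination scar, the coding sequence continues into a V5 epitope tag and the bacteriophage MS2 coat protein (MCP), and the cassette ends at a bGH polyadenylation signal. The MCP moiety binds MS2 stem-loop RNA, so the fusion protein can be artificially recruited to a reporter transcript carrying those hairpins, while V5 allows detection.

An FRT site immediately precedes a hygromycin resistance gene that has no clearly annotated promoter of its own, followed by an SV40 poly(A) signal. This arrangement is typical of Flp-mediated integration into a genomic FRT landing site, although the record does not state that use. The stated purpose is an RNA-binding protein tethering screen, in which many such fusions are tested for effects on mRNA stability and translation.
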