Addgene plasmid #156004: SF3B3-1
Purpose: For use in RBP tethering screen
Depositing lab: Eugene Yeo. Depositing organization: University of California, San Diego (UCSD). Publication: Large-scale tethered function assays identify factors that regulate mRNA stability and translation. Luo EC, Nathanson JL, Tan FE, Schwartz JL, Schmok JC, Shankar A, Markmiller S, Yee BA, Sathe S, Pratt GA, Scaletta DB, Ha Y, Hill DE, Aigner S, Yeo GW. Nat Struct Mol Biol. 2020 Oct;27(10):989-1000. doi: 10.1038/s41594-020-0477-6. Epub 2020 Aug 17. PubMed 32807991.
Backbone
  Vector backbone: E2.pEF5-DEST-FL-V5-MCP
  Backbone size w/o insert (bp): 7357
  Vector type: Mammalian Expression
Growth in bacteria
  Bacterial resistance: Ampicillin, 100 μg/mL
  Growth temperature: 37°C
  Growth strain: DH5alpha
  Copy number: High Copy
Gene/Insert
  Gene/Insert name: SF3B3 (alt name: Accession: BC000463.1)
  Species: H. sapiens (human)
  Insert size (bp): 1200
  Mutation: none
  Entrez Gene: SF3B3 (a.k.a. RSE1, SAP130, SF3b130, STAF130)
  Promoter: EF-1a
  Tag / fusion protein: V5-MCP (C terminal on backbone)
  Cloning method: Gateway Cloning
  Sequencing primers: 5′ TAATACGACTCACTATAGGG; 3′ gctcgagtctagagggc
Resource information
  A portion of this plasmid was derived from a plasmid made by: DNASU Plasmid Repository Center for Personalized Diagnostics Biodesign Institute
Terms and licenses: Academic/Nonprofit Terms; Industry Terms: Not Available to Industry
How to cite: SF3B3-1 was a gift from Eugene Yeo (Addgene plasmid # 156004 ; http://n2t.net/addgene:156004 ; RRID:Addgene_156004)
