>Addgene plasmid #156004 | SF3B3-1 | depositor partial sequence | sequence record 301407 | Insert Sequence
ATGGCAGAGGAAATGGTGGAAGCAGCAGGGGAGGATGAGCGGGAGCTGGCCGCAGAGATGGCAGCAGCAT
TCCTCAATGAAAACCTCCCTGAATCCATCTTTGGAGCTCCCAAGGCTGGCAATGGGCAGTGGGCCTCTGT
GATCCGAGTGATGAATCCCATTCAAGGGAACACACTGGACCTTGTCCAGCTGGAACAGAATGAGGCAGCT
TTTAGTGTGGCTGTGTGCAGGTTTTCCAACATTGGTGAAGACTGGTATGTGCTGGTGGGTGTGGCCAAGG
ACCTGATACTAAACCCCCGATCTGTGGCAGGGGGCTTCGTCTATACTTACAAGCTTGTGAACAATGGGGA
AAAACTGGAGTTTTTGCACAAGACTCCTGTGGAAGAGGTCCCTGCTGCTATTGCCCCATTCCAGGGGAGG
GTGTTGATTGGTGTGGGGAAGCTGTTGCGTGTCTATGACCTGGGAAAGAAGAAGTTACTCCGAAAATGTG
AGAATAAGCATATTGCCAATTATATCTCTGGGATCCAGACTATCGGACATAGGGTAATTGTATCTGATGT
CCAAGAAAGTTTCATCTGGGTTCGCTACAAGCGTAATGAAAACCAGCTTATCATCTTTGCTGATGATACC
TACCCCCGATGGGTCACTACAGCCAGCCTCCTGGACTATGACACTGTGGCTGGGGCAGACAAGTTTGGCA
ACATATGTGTGGTGAGGCTCCCACCTAACACCAATGATGAAGTAGATGAGGATCCTACAGGAAACAAAGC
CCTGTGGGACCGTGGCTTGCTCAATGGGGCCTCCCAGAAGGCAGAGGTGATCATGAACTACCATGTCGGG
GAGACGGTGCTGTCCTTGCAGAAGACCACGCTGATCCCTGGAGGCTCAGAATCACTTGTCTATACCACCT
TGTCTGGAGGAATTGGCATCCTTGTGCCATTCACGTCCCATGAGGACCATGACTTCTTCCAGCATGTGGA
AATGCACCTGCGGTCTGAACATCCCCCTCTCTGTGGGCGGGACCACCTCAGCTTTCGCTCCTACTACTTC
CCTGTGAAGAATGTGATTGATGGAGACCTCTGTGAGCAGTTCAATTCCATGGAACCCAACAAACAAAAGA
ACGTCTCTGAAGAACTGGACCGAACCCCACCCGAAGTGTCCAAGAAACTCGAGGATATCCGGACCCGCTA
CGCCTTCTGA
